Addgene plasmid #147183: pGEX-6P-1-HsTNRC6C_1635-1665_P
Purpose: Bacterial Expression of HsTNRC6C_1635-1665
Depositing lab: Elisa Izaurralde. Depositing organization: Max Planck Institute for Developmental Biology.
Backbone
  Vector backbone: Unknown
  Vector type: Bacterial Expression
Growth in bacteria
  Bacterial resistance: Ampicillin, 100 μg/mL
  Growth temperature: 37°C
  Growth strain: DH5alpha
  Copy number: Low Copy
Gene/Insert
  Gene/Insert name: HsTNRC6C_1635-1665
  Species: H. sapiens (human)
  Entrez Gene: TNRC6C
  Cloning method: Unknown
Terms and licenses: Academic/Nonprofit Terms; Industry Terms: Not Available to Industry
Depositor comments: sequence of Hs TNRC6C isoform2 given by NCBI: NM_018996.3. Plasmids from this collection were made available to the research community and donated after the lab closed. Please note that the sequence provided by the depositing laboratory may be theoretical/predicted or based on Sanger sequencing results. There may be discrepancies between sequencing results obtained by Addgene and the depositor sequence. If an Addgene verified sequence is not available, please contact before placing your order to request that our lab fully sequence the plasmid.
How to cite: pGEX-6P-1-HsTNRC6C_1635-1665_P was a gift from Elisa Izaurralde (Addgene plasmid # 147183 ; http://n2t.net/addgene:147183 ; RRID:Addgene_147183)
