[The description below was written by a language model from this plasmid's Addgene catalogue record and pLannotate feature annotations shown in this document.]
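Description:
pGEX-6P-1-HsTNRC6C_1635-1665_P is a bacterial expression plasmid of 5,057 nt for producing a short fragment of human TNRC6C in E. coli. The catalogue lists the backbone as unknown, but the name and the annotated features are consistent with a pGEX-6P-1-type GST-fusion vector. It is propagated through a ColE1/pMB1-family origin and selected with ampicillin via the β-lactamase gene (AmpR) under its own promoter. The record describes it as low copy, although the annotation tool's generic label for this origin family reads high-copy. Short fragments annotated as rop, bom and yciV appear to be backbone remnants rather than functional elements.

Expression is driven by the tac promoter, a strong trp/lac hybrid, followed by a lac operator. The plasmid also carries lacI under the lacIq promoter, so the lac repressor it supplies keeps transcription off until IPTG is added. The annotated coding sequence downstream is Schistosoma japonicum glutathione S-transferase, which serves as an N-terminal affinity and solubility tag. The TNRC6C insert is not annotated in the feature table. Judging from the name, it encodes residues 1635–1665, numbered according to the isoform 2 reference noted by the depositor, and it presumably sits in the gap just after the GST reading frame. pGEX-6P vectors normally place a PreScission protease cleavage site between GST and the insert, but this too is not annotated. A lac promoter/operator and lacZα segment lie downstream of lacI as part of the backbone.

The stated purpose is simply bacterial expression of this peptide, and the meaning of the "_P" suffix is not explained. The depositor cautions that the supplied sequence may be theoretical or based on Sanger sequencing only.
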