Features (pLannotate 1.2.2; 16 found; start..end, strand, type, name):
      6..107     -  CDS            yciV (fragment): RNAAM_ECOLI - Also known as trpH From Escherichia coli (strain K12).
    183..211     +  promoter       tac promoter: strong E. coli promoter; hybrid between the trp and lac UV5 promoters
    219..235     +  protein_bind   lac operator: The lac repressor binds to the lac operator to inhibit transcription in E. coli. This inhibition can be relieved by adding lactose or isopropyl-β-D-thiogalactopyranoside (IPTG). lac repressor encoded by lacI
    258..911     +  CDS            GST26_SCHJA: Experimental evidence at protein level: Swiss-Prot protein existence level 1. GST isoenzymes appear to play a central role in the parasite detoxification system. Other functions are also suspected including a role in increasing the solubility of haematin in the parasite gut. From Schistosoma japonicum (Blood fluke).
   1074..1113    +  CDS            rop (fragment): Rop protein, which maintains plasmids at low copy number; rop
   1215..1255    +  misc_feature   bom (fragment): basis of mobility region from pBR322
   1360..1464    +  promoter       AmpR promoter: bla
   1465..2325    +  CDS            AmpR: β-lactamase; bla; confers resistance to ampicillin, carbenicillin, and related antibiotics
   2496..3084    +  rep_origin     ori: high-copy-number ColE1/pMB1/pBR322/pUC origin of replication
   3270..3321    -  misc_feature   bom (fragment): basis of mobility region from pBR322
   3328..3405    +  promoter       lacIq promoter: lacI (mutant); In the lacIq allele, a single base change in the promoter boosts expression of the lacI gene about 10-fold.
   3406..4488    +  CDS            lacI: lac repressor; lacI; The lac repressor binds to the lac operator to inhibit transcription in E. coli. This inhibition can be relieved by adding lactose or isopropyl-β-D-thiogalactopyranoside (IPTG).
   4501..4522    +  protein_bind   CAP binding site: CAP binding activates transcription in the presence of cAMP. E. coli catabolite activator protein
   4537..4567    +  promoter       lac promoter: promoter for the E. coli lac operon
   4575..4591    +  protein_bind   lac operator: The lac repressor binds to the lac operator to inhibit transcription in E. coli. This inhibition can be relieved by adding lactose or isopropyl-β-D-thiogalactopyranoside (IPTG). lac repressor encoded by lacI
   4611..4784    +  CDS            lacZα: LacZα fragment of β-galactosidase; lacZ fragment
>Addgene plasmid #147183 | pGEX-6P-1-HsTNRC6C_1635-1665_P | depositor full sequence | sequence record 289630 | Full Sequence
ACGTTATCGACTGCACGGTGCACCAATGCTTCTGGCGTCAGGCAGCCATCGGAAGCTGTGGTATGGCTGT
GCAGGTCGTAAATCACTGCATAATTCGTGTCGCTCAAGGCGCACTCCCGTTCTGGATAATGTTTTTTGCG
CCGACATCATAACGGTTCTGGCAAATATTCTGAAATGAGCTGTTGACAATTAATCATCGGCTCGTATAAT
GTGTGGAATTGTGAGCGGATAACAATTTCACACAGGAAACAGTATTCATGTCCCCTATACTAGGTTATTG
GAAAATTAAGGGCCTTGTGCAACCCACTCGACTTCTTTTGGAATATCTTGAAGAAAAATATGAAGAGCAT
TTGTATGAGCGCGATGAAGGTGATAAATGGCGAAACAAAAAGTTTGAATTGGGTTTGGAGTTTCCCAATC
TTCCTTATTATATTGATGGTGATGTTAAATTAACACAGTCTATGGCCATCATACGTTATATAGCTGACAA
GCACAACATGTTGGGTGGTTGTCCAAAAGAGCGTGCAGAGATTTCAATGCTTGAAGGAGCGGTTTTGGAT
ATTAGATACGGTGTTTCGAGAATTGCATATAGTAAAGACTTTGAAACTCTCAAAGTTGATTTTCTTAGCA
AGCTACCTGAAATGCTGAAAATGTTCGAAGATCGTTTATGTCATAAAACATATTTAAATGGTGATCATGT
AACCCATCCTGACTTCATGTTGTATGACGCTCTTGATGTTGTTTTATACATGGACCCAATGTGCCTGGAT
GCGTTCCCAAAATTAGTTTGTTTTAAAAAACGTATTGAAGCTATCCCACAAATTGATAAGTACTTGAAAT
CCAGCAAGTATATAGCATGGCCTTTGCAGGGCTGGCAAGCCACGTTTGGTGGTGGCGACCATCCTCCAAA
ATCGGATCTGGAAGTTCTGTTCCAGGGGCCCCTGGGATCCGCCCCGTGCCTGGGTGGCAAGGGGAGCAGT
GAGCTGCTGTGGGGCGGGGTGCCCCAGTACTCCAGCAGCCTGTGGGGCCCGCCCAGCGCCGACTGAGCGG
CCGCATCGTGACTGACTGACGATCTGCCTCGCGCGTTTCGGTGATGACGGTGAAAACCTCTGACACATGC
AGCTCCCGGAGACGGTCACAGCTTGTCTGTAAGCGGATGCCGGGAGCAGACAAGCCCGTCAGGGCGCGTC
AGCGGGTGTTGGCGGGTGTCGGGGCGCAGCCATGACCCAGTCACGTAGCGATAGCGGAGTGTATAATTCT
TGAAGACGAAAGGGCCTCGTGATACGCCTATTTTTATAGGTTAATGTCATGATAATAATGGTTTCTTAGA
CGTCAGGTGGCACTTTTCGGGGAAATGTGCGCGGAACCCCTATTTGTTTATTTTTCTAAATACATTCAAA
TATGTATCCGCTCATGAGACAATAACCCTGATAAATGCTTCAATAATATTGAAAAAGGAAGAGTATGAGT
ATTCAACATTTCCGTGTCGCCCTTATTCCCTTTTTTGCGGCATTTTGCCTTCCTGTTTTTGCTCACCCAG
AAACGCTGGTGAAAGTAAAAGATGCTGAAGATCAGTTGGGTGCACGAGTGGGTTACATCGAACTGGATCT
CAACAGCGGTAAGATCCTTGAGAGTTTTCGCCCCGAAGAACGTTTTCCAATGATGAGCACTTTTAAAGTT
CTGCTATGTGGCGCGGTATTATCCCGTGTTGACGCCGGGCAAGAGCAACTCGGTCGCCGCATACACTATT
CTCAGAATGACTTGGTTGAGTACTCACCAGTCACAGAAAAGCATCTTACGGATGGCATGACAGTAAGAGA
ATTATGCAGTGCTGCCATAACCATGAGTGATAACACTGCGGCCAACTTACTTCTGACAACGATCGGAGGA
CCGAAGGAGCTAACCGCTTTTTTGCACAACATGGGGGATCATGTAACTCGCCTTGATCGTTGGGAACCGG
AGCTGAATGAAGCCATACCAAACGACGAGCGTGACACCACGATGCCTGCAGCAATGGCAACAACGTTGCG
CAAACTATTAACTGGCGAACTACTTACTCTAGCTTCCCGGCAACAATTAATAGACTGGATGGAGGCGGAT
AAAGTTGCAGGACCACTTCTGCGCTCGGCCCTTCCGGCTGGCTGGTTTATTGCTGATAAATCTGGAGCCG
GTGAGCGTGGGTCTCGCGGTATCATTGCAGCACTGGGGCCAGATGGTAAGCCCTCCCGTATCGTAGTTAT
CTACACGACGGGGAGTCAGGCAACTATGGATGAACGAAATAGACAGATCGCTGAGATAGGTGCCTCACTG
ATTAAGCATTGGTAACTGTCAGACCAAGTTTACTCATATATACTTTAGATTGATTTAAAACTTCATTTTT
AATTTAAAAGGATCTAGGTGAAGATCCTTTTTGATAATCTCATGACCAAAATCCCTTAACGTGAGTTTTC
GTTCCACTGAGCGTCAGACCCCGTAGAAAAGATCAAAGGATCTTCTTGAGATCCTTTTTTTCTGCGCGTA
ATCTGCTGCTTGCAAACAAAAAAACCACCGCTACCAGCGGTGGTTTGTTTGCCGGATCAAGAGCTACCAA
CTCTTTTTCCGAAGGTAACTGGCTTCAGCAGAGCGCAGATACCAAATACTGTCCTTCTAGTGTAGCCGTA
GTTAGGCCACCACTTCAAGAACTCTGTAGCACCGCCTACATACCTCGCTCTGCTAATCCTGTTACCAGTG
GCTGCTGCCAGTGGCGATAAGTCGTGTCTTACCGGGTTGGACTCAAGACGATAGTTACCGGATAAGGCGC
AGCGGTCGGGCTGAACGGGGGGTTCGTGCACACAGCCCAGCTTGGAGCGAACGACCTACACCGAACTGAG
ATACCTACAGCGTGAGCTATGAGAAAGCGCCACGCTTCCCGAAGGGAGAAAGGCGGACAGGTATCCGGTA
AGCGGCAGGGTCGGAACAGGAGAGCGCACGAGGGAGCTTCCAGGGGGAAACGCCTGGTATCTTTATAGTC
CTGTCGGGTTTCGCCACCTCTGACTTGAGCGTCGATTTTTGTGATGCTCGTCAGGGGGGCGGAGCCTATG
GAAAAACGCCAGCAACGCGGCCTTTTTACGGTTCCTGGCCTTTTGCTGGCCTTTTGCTCACATGTTCTTT
CCTGCGTTATCCCCTGATTCTGTGGATAACCGTATTACCGCCTTTGAGTGAGCTGATACCGCTCGCCGCA
GCCGAACGACCGAGCGCAGCGAGTCAGTGAGCGAGGAAGCGGAAGAGCGCCTGATGCGGTATTTTCTCCT
TACGCATCTGTGCGGTATTTCACACCGCATAAATTCCGACACCATCGAATGGTGCAAAACCTTTCGCGGT
ATGGCATGATAGCGCCCGGAAGAGAGTCAATTCAGGGTGGTGAATGTGAAACCAGTAACGTTATACGATG
TCGCAGAGTATGCCGGTGTCTCTTATCAGACCGTTTCCCGCGTGGTGAACCAGGCCAGCCACGTTTCTGC
GAAAACGCGGGAAAAAGTGGAAGCGGCGATGGCGGAGCTGAATTACATTCCCAACCGCGTGGCACAACAA
CTGGCGGGCAAACAGTCGTTGCTGATTGGCGTTGCCACCTCCAGTCTGGCCCTGCACGCGCCGTCGCAAA
TTGTCGCGGCGATTAAATCTCGCGCCGATCAACTGGGTGCCAGCGTGGTGGTGTCGATGGTAGAACGAAG
CGGCGTCGAAGCCTGTAAAGCGGCGGTGCACAATCTTCTCGCGCAACGCGTCAGTGGGCTGATCATTAAC
TATCCGCTGGATGACCAGGATGCCATTGCTGTGGAAGCTGCCTGCACTAATGTTCCGGCGTTATTTCTTG
ATGTCTCTGACCAGACACCCATCAACAGTATTATTTTCTCCCATGAAGACGGTACGCGACTGGGCGTGGA
GCATCTGGTCGCATTGGGTCACCAGCAAATCGCGCTGTTAGCGGGCCCATTAAGTTCTGTCTCGGCGCGT
CTGCGTCTGGCTGGCTGGCATAAATATCTCACTCGCAATCAAATTCAGCCGATAGCGGAACGGGAAGGCG
ACTGGAGTGCCATGTCCGGTTTTCAACAAACCATGCAAATGCTGAATGAGGGCATCGTTCCCACTGCGAT
GCTGGTTGCCAACGATCAGATGGCGCTGGGCGCAATGCGCGCCATTACCGAGTCCGGGCTGCGCGTTGGT
GCGGATATCTCGGTAGTGGGATACGACGATACCGAAGACAGCTCATGTTATATCCCGCCGTCAACCACCA
TCAAACAGGATTTTCGCCTGCTGGGGCAAACCAGCGTGGACCGCTTGCTGCAACTCTCTCAGGGCCAGGC
GGTGAAGGGCAATCAGCTGTTGCCCGTCTCACTGGTGAAAAGAAAAACCACCCTGGCGCCCAATACGCAA
ACCGCCTCTCCCCGCGCGTTGGCCGATTCATTAATGCAGCTGGCACGACAGGTTTCCCGACTGGAAAGCG
GGCAGTGAGCGCAACGCAATTAATGTGAGTTAGCTCACTCATTAGGCACCCCAGGCTTTACACTTTATGC
TTCCGGCTCGTATGTTGTGTGGAATTGTGAGCGGATAACAATTTCACACAGGAAACAGCTATGACCATGA
TTACGGATTCACTGGCCGTCGTTTTACAACGTCGTGACTGGGAAAACCCTGGCGTTACCCAACTTAATCG
CCTTGCAGCACATCCCCCTTTCGCCAGCTGGCGTAATAGCGAAGAGGCCCGCACCGATCGCCCTTCCCAA
CAGTTGCGCAGCCTGAATGGCGAATGGCGCTTTGCCTGGTTTCCGGCACCAGAAGCGGTGCCGGAAAGCT
GGCTGGAGTGCGATCTTCCTGAGGCCGATACTGTCGTCGTCCCCTCAAACTGGCAGATGCACGGTTACGA
TGCGCCCATCTACACCAACGTAACCTATCCCATTACGGTCAATCCGCCGTTTGTTCCCACGGAGAATCCG
ACGGGTTGTTACTCGCTCACATTTAATGTTGATGAAAGCTGGCTACAGGAAGGCCAGACGCGAATTATTT
TTGATGGCGTTGGAATT
